Addgene plasmid #39567: KHBD00454
Depositing lab: Bart Deplancke. Depositing organization: Swiss Federal Institute of Technology (EPFL). Publication: Automated protein-DNA interaction screening of Drosophila regulatory elements. Korneel Hens, Jean-Daniel Feuz, Alina Isakova, Antonina Lagovitina, Andreas Massouras, Julien Bryois, Patrick Callaerts, Susan E. Celniker, Bart Deplancke. Nat Methods. 2011 Oct 30;8(12):1065-70. 10.1038/nmeth.1763 PubMed 22037703.
Backbone
  Vector backbone: pDONR221
  Backbone manufacturer: Invitrogen
  Backbone size w/o insert (bp): 2536
  Vector type: Gateway DONR vector
Growth in bacteria
  Bacterial resistance: Kanamycin, 50 μg/mL
  Growth temperature: 37°C
  Growth strain: DH5alpha
  Copy number: High Copy
Gene/Insert
  Gene/Insert name: CG2819 (alt names: FBgn0023489; Pph13; PvuII-PstI homology 13)
  Species: D. melanogaster (fly)
  Insert size (bp): 1071
  Entrez Gene: Pph13 (a.k.a. Dmel_CG2819, 60Mun1, CG2819, Dmel\CG2819, Mu, PPH13)
  Promoter: none
  Cloning method: Gateway Cloning
  Sequencing primers: 5′ M13-F20; 3′ M13R
Terms and licenses: Academic/Nonprofit Terms; Industry Terms: Not Available to Industry
Depositor comments: Please note that the ORFs in this collection were cloned open-ended (without a stop codon).
How to cite: KHBD00454 was a gift from Bart Deplancke (Addgene plasmid # 39567 ; http://n2t.net/addgene:39567 ; RRID:Addgene_39567)
