[The description below was written by a language model from this plasmid's Addgene catalogue record.]
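Description:
KHBD00454 is a Gateway entry clone built in the pDONR221 backbone, carrying the open reading frame of the Drosophila melanogaster gene Pph13 (CG2819, PvuII-PstI homology 13). It is a high-copy bacterial plasmid maintained in standard E. coli cloning strains under kanamycin selection. The insert of about 1.07 kb was introduced by Gateway recombination into a backbone of roughly 2.5 kb. In a pDONR221-derived clone, this normally means the ORF has replaced the donor vector's counter-selection cassette and is now flanked by attL recombination sites, although no feature table is provided to confirm the exact site arrangement. M13 forward and reverse priming sites on either side of the insert are used for sequence verification.

The plasmid contains no promoter driving the insert, so it is not an expression construct in itself. It serves as a shuttle source from which the Pph13 coding sequence can be transferred by LR recombination into destination vectors of choice. The depositor notes that the ORFs in this collection were cloned open-ended, without a stop codon, which allows in-frame C-terminal fusions to tags or functional domains supplied by the destination vector and means that termination must come from that vector. The clone belongs to a collection associated with work on automated protein–DNA interaction screening of Drosophila regulatory elements. This context is consistent with using the ORF to generate fusion proteins for such interaction assays, though the record does not specify particular destination vectors or downstream applications.
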