>Addgene plasmid #39567 | KHBD00454 | depositor partial sequence | sequence record 50007 | KHBD00454 sequence 1071 bps
ATGGACAAAGGCACAATGAAGCGCAAGCAGCGGAGATACAGAACCACATTTAACACACTGCAACTGCAGG
AGCTGGAAAGGGCGTTCCAGCGGACACACTATCCGGACGTGTTTTTCCGAGAGGAGCTGGCCGTGAGGAT
CGATTTGACGGAGGCGAGGGTGCAGGTGTGGTTCCAGAACCGGCGGGCCAAGTGGCGCAAGCAGGAGAAG
ATCGGTGGGCTTGGCGGAGATTATAAGGAGGGTGCGTTGGATCTCGACGTGTCCTACGACGACAGCGCCG
TCCTGGGCCAACTGGATAGTGCGCTGGGCGGCGGTGGAACTCTATTGCCGGACACCCCACCGCAATCCTC
GAACTCCCTTGATAACGAACTTAAGGCCTCCTACGGCACGGGGGCCATGTCGCCCTCTAGGCTGTCACCG
AATATATTTCTCAACCTCAACATTGACCACTTGGGACTGGAGCGGGGTGGCAGTGGCCTCTCCATGGAGT
GGTCCACATATCCTCCGCAAACGCAAGCGCAGACACACCCGCAGATGGACTCCGACAATCAGCTCCAGCA
GCACCCGCCTCAACAGCATGCATCCGATCCGATTCACGCCGGGAGTTCGAGTCATCACCAGCAGCAGCAG
CAGCAGCACCAGCAGGAGCAGCACAATCCCCAGCTTCATCCGGGGCTTGAGTTTGCCGCCTCATTGAGTT
TGGACATGACCGATGGCTCCTCCGCCTACGACGAGATGAAGTTTCTCAGCGCGGACGTGGACCAGTTCAC
GATCGACAGCTTCAAGGCGGACTGCATTCTGAGCATGGAGCAGTCCCAGATGCAGGCCTACGGCGGTCAC
TCCCAGCTGGTCGGATCATCCAATGAACTGTGCCTGGACGGGATTGGCATGTCCTCCTTTGGCATGGAAG
AGGGTGAGCCCAAGTCGCCTCCCTCTCTTTTGGTGCTGGACAAGTCGCTGCCCTCTTTGAGCATAGGCGT
GGAAGGAATCGCTGATCTCGTGGAGCAACTGCATCATCACCAGCATGAGGGCGGCCCAGTGGGCGGTGGT
GTCATCACTGGCGATGTCATG
