>Addgene plasmid #39567 | KHBD00454 | addgene partial sequence | sequence record 51460 | M13Rev
AGCAATGCTTTCTTATAATGCCAACTTTGTACAAGAAAGTTGGCAACATGACATCGCCAGTGATGACACC
ACCGCCCACTGGGCCGCCCTCATGCTGGTGATGATGCAGTTGCTCCACGAGATCAGCGATTCCTTCCACG
CCTATGCTCAAAGAGGGCAGCGACTTGTCCAGCACCAAAAGAGAGGGAGGCGACTTGGGCTCACCCTCTT
CCATGCCAAAGGAGGACATGCCAATCCCGTCCAGGCACAGTTCATTGGATGATCCGACCAGCTGGGAGTG
ACCGCCGTAGGCCTGCATCTGGGACTGCTCCATGCTCAGAATGCAGTCCGCCTTGAAGCTGTCGATCGTG
AACTGGTCCACGTCCGCGCTGAGAAACTTCATCTCGTCGTAGGCGGAGGAGCCATCGGTCATGTCCAAAC
TCAATGAGGCGGCAAACTCAAGCCCCGGATGAAGCTGGGGATTGTGCTGCTCCTGCTGGTGCTGCTGCTG
CTGCTGCTGGTGATGACTCGAACTCCCGGCGTGAATCGGATCGGATGCATGCTGTTGAGGCGGGTGCTGC
TGGAGCTGATTGTCGGAGTCCATCTGCGGGTGTGTCTGCGCTTGCGTTTGCGGAGGATATGTGGACCACT
C
